Addgene plasmid #196538: pDEST15-Eps8L2_367-496
Purpose: Expression of GST-Eps8L2_367-496
Depositing lab: Edgar Gomes. Depositing organization: Fundação GIMM- Gulbenkian Institute for Molecular Medicine. Publication: Ctdnep1 and Eps8L2 regulate dorsal actin cables for nuclear positioning during cell migration. Calero-Cuenca FJ, Osorio DS, Carvalho-Marques S, Sridhara SC, Oliveira LM, Jiao Y, Diaz J, Janota CS, Cadot B, Gomes ER. Curr Biol. 2021 Apr 12;31(7):1521-1530.e8. doi: 10.1016/j.cub.2021.01.007. Epub 2021 Feb 9. PubMed 33567288.
Backbone
  Vector backbone: pDEST15
  Vector type: Bacterial Expression
Growth in bacteria
  Bacterial resistance: Ampicillin, 100 μg/mL
  Growth temperature: 37°C
  Growth strain: DH5alpha
  Copy number: High Copy
Gene/Insert
  Gene/Insert name: Eps8L2_367-496
  Species: H. sapiens (human)
  Insert size (bp): 389
  Entrez Gene: EPS8L2 (a.k.a. EPS8R2, MGC3088, FLJ16738, FLJ21935, FLJ22171, MGC126530)
  Promoter: T7 promoter; lac UV5 promoter
  Tag / fusion protein: GST (N terminal on insert)
  Cloning method: Gateway Cloning
Terms and licenses: Academic/Nonprofit Terms; Industry Terms: Not Available to Industry
How to cite: pDEST15-Eps8L2_367-496 was a gift from Edgar Gomes (Addgene plasmid # 196538 ; http://n2t.net/addgene:196538 ; RRID:Addgene_196538)
