[The description below was written by a language model from this plasmid's Addgene catalogue record and pLannotate feature annotations shown in this document.]
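Description:
pDEST15-Eps8L2_367-496 is a bacterial expression plasmid built on the Gateway destination vector pDEST15 and designed to produce a fragment of human EPS8L2 (residues 367–496, an insert of about 390 bp) as an N-terminal GST fusion. The 5,751-nt plasmid is propagated in E. coli through a ColE1/pMB1-type origin and selected with ampicillin via the β-lactamase gene and its own promoter. The backbone is pBR322-derived: the annotation also picks up the rop gene, the bom mobility region and two fragments of the tetracycline resistance gene flanking the expression cassette. These fragments are remnants of an interrupted marker rather than a functional one. The catalogue lists the plasmid as high copy, although rop is normally associated with reduced copy number.

The expression cassette lies on the reverse strand and reads, in order, T7 promoter, the T7 gene 10 ribosome binding site, the Schistosoma japonicum GST coding sequence, attB1, the EPS8L2 fragment, attB2 and the T7 terminator. The attB sites are the scars of the Gateway LR recombination that transferred the insert from an entry clone into the destination vector. Transcription depends on T7 RNA polymerase. The "lac UV5 promoter" in the catalogue entry is not annotated on the plasmid and probably refers to the inducible promoter that drives T7 polymerase in DE3-type expression hosts.

The stated purpose is expression of GST-Eps8L2_367-496. The GST moiety allows glutathione-affinity purification and pull-down binding assays. The associated study concerns the roles of Ctdnep1 and Eps8L2 in regulating dorsal actin cables for nuclear positioning during cell migration.
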