Features (pLannotate 1.2.2; 18 found; start..end, strand, type, name):
      2..590     -  rep_origin     ori: high-copy-number ColE1/pMB1/pBR322/pUC origin of replication
    761..1621    -  CDS            AmpR: β-lactamase; bla; confers resistance to ampicillin, carbenicillin, and related antibiotics
   1622..1726    -  promoter       AmpR promoter: bla
   1839..1867    +  promoter       tet promoter: E. coli promoter for tetracycline efflux protein gene
   1915..2207    +  CDS            TcR (fragment): tetracycline efflux protein; tet; confers resistance to tetracycline
   2233..2280    -  terminator     T7 terminator: transcription terminator for bacteriophage T7 RNA polymerase
   2288..2337    -  CDS            SET1 (fragment): solubility-enhancement tag derived from T7 phage gene 10B
   2358..2382    +  protein_bind   attB2: mutant version of attB; recombination site for the Gateway® BP reaction BP Clonase™
   2384..2773    -  CDS            EPS8L2 (fragment): ES8L2_HUMAN - Also known as EPS8R2. Experimental evidence at protein level: Swiss-Prot protein existence level 1. Stimulates guanine exchange activity of SOS1. May play a role in membrane ruffling and remodeling of the actin cytoskeleton. In the cochlea, is required for stereocilia maintenance in adult hair cells (By similarity). From Homo sapiens (Human).
   2779..2803    -  protein_bind   attB1: mutant version of attB; recombination site for the Gateway® BP reaction BP Clonase™
   2837..3490    -  CDS            GST26_SCHJA: Experimental evidence at protein level: Swiss-Prot protein existence level 1. GST isoenzymes appear to play a central role in the parasite detoxification system. Other functions are also suspected including a role in increasing the solubility of haematin in the parasite gut. From Schistosoma japonicum (Blood fluke).
   3498..3520    -  RBS            RBS: efficient ribosome binding site from bacteriophage T7 gene 10 (Olins and Rangwala, 1989)
   3552..3570    -  promoter       T7 promoter: promoter for bacteriophage T7 RNA polymerase
   3592..4496    +  CDS            TcR (fragment): tetracycline efflux protein; tet; confers resistance to tetracycline
   4738..5118    -  CDS            YPB1_ECOLX: Protein predicted: Swiss-Prot protein existence level 4. From Escherichia coli.
   5135..5326    +  CDS            rop: Rop protein, which maintains plasmids at low copy number; rop
   5428..5567    +  misc_feature   bom: basis of mobility region from pBR322
   5572..5705    -  rep_origin     RSF ori (fragment): Plasmids containing the RSF 1030 origin of replication can be propagated in E. coli cells that contain additional plasmids with compatible origins.
>Addgene plasmid #196538 | pDEST15-Eps8L2_367-496 | addgene full sequence | sequence record 385270 | Addgene NGS Result
TTTTCCATAGGCTCCGCCCCCCTGACGAGCATCACAAAAATCGACGCTCAAGTCAGAGGTGGCGAAACCC
GACAGGACTATAAAGATACCAGGCGTTTCCCCCTGGAAGCTCCCTCGTGCGCTCTCCTGTTCCGACCCTG
CCGCTTACCGGATACCTGTCCGCCTTTCTCCCTTCGGGAAGCGTGGCGCTTTCTCATAGCTCACGCTGTA
GGTATCTCAGTTCGGTGTAGGTCGTTCGCTCCAAGCTGGGCTGTGTGCACGAACCCCCCGTTCAGCCCGA
CCGCTGCGCCTTATCCGGTAACTATCGTCTTGAGTCCAACCCGGTAAGACACGACTTATCGCCACTGGCA
GCAGCCACTGGTAACAGGATTAGCAGAGCGAGGTATGTAGGCGGTGCTACAGAGTTCTTGAAGTGGTGGC
CTAACTACGGCTACACTAGAAGGACAGTATTTGGTATCTGCGCTCTGCTGAAGCCAGTTACCTTCGGAAA
AAGAGTTGGTAGCTCTTGATCCGGCAAACAAACCACCGCTGGTAGCGGTGGTTTTTTTGTTTGCAAGCAG
CAGATTACGCGCAGAAAAAAAGGATCTCAAGAAGATCCTTTGATCTTTTCTACGGGGTCTGACGCTCAGT
GGAACGAAAACTCACGTTAAGGGATTTTGGTCATGAGATTATCAAAAAGGATCTTCACCTAGATCCTTTT
AAATTAAAAATGAAGTTTTAAATCAATCTAAAGTATATATGAGTAAACTTGGTCTGACAGTTACCAATGC
TTAATCAGTGAGGCACCTATCTCAGCGATCTGTCTATTTCGTTCATCCATAGTTGCCTGACTCCCCGTCG
TGTAGATAACTACGATACGGGAGGGCTTACCATCTGGCCCCAGTGCTGCAATGATACCGCGAGACCCACG
CTCACCGGCTCCAGATTTATCAGCAATAAACCAGCCAGCCGGAAGGGCCGAGCGCAGAAGTGGTCCTGCA
ACTTTATCCGCCTCCATCCAGTCTATTAATTGTTGCCGGGAAGCTAGAGTAAGTAGTTCGCCAGTTAATA
GTTTGCGCAACGTTGTTGCCATTGCTGCAGGCATCGTGGTGTCACGCTCGTCGTTTGGTATGGCTTCATT
CAGCTCCGGTTCCCAACGATCAAGGCGAGTTACATGATCCCCCATGTTGTGCAAAAAAGCGGTTAGCTCC
TTCGGTCCTCCGATCGTTGTCAGAAGTAAGTTGGCCGCAGTGTTATCACTCATGGTTATGGCAGCACTGC
ATAATTCTCTTACTGTCATGCCATCCGTAAGATGCTTTTCTGTGACTGGTGAGTACTCAACCAAGTCATT
CTGAGAATAGTGTATGCGGCGACCGAGTTGCTCTTGCCCGGCGTCAACACGGGATAATACCGCGCCACAT
AGCAGAACTTTAAAAGTGCTCATCATTGGAAAACGTTCTTCGGGGCGAAAACTCTCAAGGATCTTACCGC
TGTTGAGATCCAGTTCGATGTAACCCACTCGTGCACCCAACTGATCTTCAGCATCTTTTACTTTCACCAG
CGTTTCTGGGTGAGCAAAAACAGGAAGGCAAAATGCCGCAAAAAAGGGAATAAGGGCGACACGGAAATGT
TGAATACTCATACTCTTCCTTTTTCAATATTATTGAAGCATTTATCAGGGTTATTGTCTCATGAGCGGAT
ACATATTTGAATGTATTTAGAAAAATAAACAAATAGGGGTTCCGCGCACATTTCCCCGAAAAGTGCCACC
TGACGTCTAAGAAACCATTATTATCATGACATTAACCTATAAAAATAGGCGTATCACGAGGCCCTTTCGT
CTTCAAGAATTCTCATGTTTGACAGCTTATCATCGATAAGCTTTAATGCGGTAGTTTATCACAGTTAAAT
TGCTAACGCAGTCAGGCACCGTGTATGAAATCTAACAATGCGCTCATCGTCATCCTCGGCACCGTCACCC
TGGATGCTGTAGGCATAGGCTTGGTTATGCCGGTACTGCCGGGCCTCTTGCGGGATATCGTCCATTCCGA
CAGCATCGCCAGTCACTATGGCGTGCTGCTAGCGCTATATGCGTTGATGCAATTTCTATGCGCACCCGTT
CTCGGAGCACTGTCCGACCGCTTTGGCCGCCGCCCAGTCCTGCTCGCTTCGCTACTTGGAGCCACTATCG
ACTACGCGATCATGGCGACCACACCCGTCCTGTGGATATCCGGATATAGTTCCTCCTTTCAGCAAAAAAC
CCCTCAAGACCCGTTTAGAGGCCCCAAGGGGTTATGCTAGTTATTGCTCAGCGGTGGCAGCAGCCAACTC
AGCTTCCTTTCGGGCTTTGTTAGCAGCCGGATCCCGGGTCGAATCAAACCACTTTGTACAAGAAAGCTGG
GTCATATTTGGCCATGGCTGGTGTTGGCTGGTAGCCCCTGTGAGTATGTGGGGAGCTGACTGGTGGTAGG
GCATCCCCCGGGGGGGTGGGCTCTGAAGTGGGGCTGTGCTTCTGGGAGTTCCGGATACTTTGCCTCGACA
CTGGACTCACCTCCTCGATGGGGGCAGACGCCAGCCCCTCCACCTCCCAGGGGGCCTCCTGCAGCACATC
CACAGGAGGCTCCCAGCCGCTGTGGAACTTGGGCACGTAGAGGGGCACCTGTGGCTCCCGCGGCCACTCG
GAACGGGGCCGCATCCAGCTCTCTCCCAGTGACTCCCACAGCGACATCTCCTTAGGGACCAGGTGGCCGC
GCAGGAAGTCCACGGCATCTCGGGAGAGCAGTGGGCAGGAGACCATGGAGCCTGCTTTTTTGTACAAACT
TGTTTGATTCGACCATGGACGCGGAACCAGATCCGATTTTGGAGGATGGTCGCCACCACCAAACGTGGCT
TGCCAGCCCTGCAAAGGCCATGCTATATACTTGCTGGATTTCAAGTACTTATCAATTTGTGGGATAGCTT
CAATACGTTTTTTAAAACAAACTAATTTTGGGAACGCATCCAGGCACATTGGGTCCATGTATAAAACAAC
ATCAAGAGCGTCATACAACATGAAGTCAGGATGGGTTACATGATCACCATTTAAATATGTTTTATGACAT
AAACGATCTTCGAACATTTTCAGCATTTCAGGTAGCTTGCTAAGAAAATCAACTTTGAGAGTTTCAAAGT
CTTTACTATATGCAATTCTCGAAACACCGTATCTAATATCCAAAACCGCTCCTTCAAGCATTGAAATCTC
TGCACGCTCTTTTGGACAACCACCCAACATGTTGTGCTTGTCAGCTATATAACGTATGATGGCCATAGAC
TGTGTTAATTTAACATCACCATCAATATAATAAGGAAGATTGGGAAACTCCAAACCCAATTCAAACTTTT
TGTTTCGCCATTTATCACCTTCATCGCGCTCATACAAATGCTCTTCATATTTTTCTTCAAGATATTCCAA
AAGAAGTCGAGTGGGTTGCACAAGGCCCTTAATTTTCCAATAACCTAGTATAGGGGACATATGTATATCT
CCTTCTTAAAGTTAAACAAAATTATTTCTAGAGGGAAACCGTTGTGGTCTCCCTATAGTGAGTCGTATTA
ATTTCGCGGGATCGAGATCTCGATCCTCTACGCCGGACGCATCGTGGCCGGCATCACCGGCGCCACAGGT
GCGGTTGCTGGCGCCTATATCGCCGACATCACCGATGGGGAAGATCGGGCTCGCCACTTCGGGCTCATGA
GCGCTTGTTTCGGCGTGGGTATGGTGGCAGGCCCCGTGGCCGGGGGACTGTTGGGCGCCATCTCCTTGCA
TGCACCATTCCTTGCGGCGGCGGTGCTCAACGGCCTCAACCTACTACTGGGCTGCTTCCTAATGCAGGAG
TCGCATAAGGGAGAGCGTCGATCGACCGATGCCCTTGAGAGCCTTCAACCCAGTCAGCTCCTTCCGGTGG
GCGCGGGGCATGACTATCGTCGCCGCACTTATGACTGTCTTCTTTATCATGCAACTCGTAGGACAGGTGC
CGGCAGCGCTCTGGGTCATTTTCGGCGAGGACCGCTTTCGCTGGAGCGCGACGATGATCGGCCTGTCGCT
TGCGGTATTCGGAATCTTGCACGCCCTCGCTCAAGCCTTCGTCACTGGTCCCGCCACCAAACGTTTCGGC
GAGAAGCAGGCCATTATCGCCGGCATGGCGGCCGACGCGCTGGGCTACGTCTTGCTGGCGTTCGCGACGC
GAGGCTGGATGGCCTTCCCCATTATGATTCTTCTCGCTTCCGGCGGCATCGGGATGCCCGCGTTGCAGGC
CATGCTGTCCAGGCAGGTAGATGACGACCATCAGGGACAGCTTCAAGGATCGCTCGCGGCTCTTACCAGC
CTAACTTCGATCATTGGACCGCTGATCGTCACGGCGATTTATGCCGCCTCGGCGAGCACATGGAACGGGT
TGGCATGGATTGTAGGCGCCGCCCTATACCTTGTCTGCCTCCCCGCGTTGCGTCGCGGTGCATGGAGCCG
GGCCACCTCGACCTGAATGGAAGCCGGCGGCACCTCGCTAACGGATTCACCACTCCAAGAATTGGAGCCA
ATCAATTCTTGCGGAGAACTGTGAATGCGCAAACCAACCCTTGGCAGAACATATCCATCGCGTCCGCCAT
CTCCAGCAGCCGCACGCGGCGCATCTCGGGCAGCGTTGGGTCCTGGCCACGGGTGCGCATGATCGTGCTC
CTGTCGTTGAGGACCCGGCTAGGCTGGCGGGGTTGCCTTACTGGTTAGCAGAATGAATCACCGATACGCG
AGCGAACGTGAAGCGACTGCTGCTGCAAAACGTCTGCGACCTGAGCAACAACATGAATGGTCTTCGGTTT
CCGTGTTTCGTAAAGTCTGGAAACGCGGAAGTCAGCGCCCTGCACCATTATGTTCCGGATCTGCATCGCA
GGATGCTGCTGGCTACCCTGTGGAACACCTACATCTGTATTAACGAAGCGCTGGCATTGACCCTGAGTGA
TTTTTCTCTGGTCCCGCCGCATCCATACCGCCAGTTGTTTACCCTCACAACGTTCCAGTAACCGGGCATG
TTCATCATCAGTAACCCGTATCGTGAGCATCCTCTCTCGTTTCATCGGTATCATTACCCCCATGAACAGA
AATCCCCCTTACACGGAGGCATCAGTGACCAAACAGGAAAAAACCGCCCTTAACATGGCCCGCTTTATCA
GAAGCCAGACATTAACGCTTCTGGAGAAACTCAACGAGCTGGACGCGGATGAACAGGCAGACATCTGTGA
ATCGCTTCACGACCACGCTGATGAGCTTTACCGCAGCTGCCTCGCGCGTTTCGGTGATGACGGTGAAAAC
CTCTGACACATGCAGCTCCCGGAGACGGTCACAGCTTGTCTGTAAGCGGATGCCGGGAGCAGACAAGCCC
GTCAGGGCGCGTCAGCGGGTGTTGGCGGGTGTCGGGGCGCAGCCATGACCCAGTCACGTAGCGATAGCGG
AGTGTATACTGGCTTAACTATGCGGCATCAGAGCAGATTGTACTGAGAGTGCACCATTGCGGTGTGAAAT
ACCGCACAGATGCGTAAGGAGAAAATACCGCATCAGGCGCTCTTCCGCTTCCTCGCTCACTGACTCGCTG
CGCTCGGTCGTTCGGCTGCGGCGAGCGGTATCAGCTCACTCAAAGGCGGTAATACGGTTATCCACAGAAT
CAGGGGATAACGCAGGAAAGAACATGTGAGCAAAAGGCCAGCAAAAGGCCAGGAACCGTAAAAAGGCCGC
GTTGCTGGCGT
