>Addgene plasmid #196538 | pDEST15-Eps8L2_367-496 | depositor partial sequence | sequence record 381267 | Eps8L2_367-496
TCTCCTGCCCACTGCTCTCCCGAGATGCCGTGGACTTCCTGCGCGGCCACCTGGTCCCTAAGGAGATGTC
GCTGTGGGAGTCACTGGGAGAGAGCTGGATGCGGCCCCGTTCCGAGTGGCCGCGGGAGCCACAGGTGCCC
CTCTACGTGCCCAAGTTCCACAGCGGCTGGGAGCCTCCTGTGGATGTGCTGCAGGAGGCCCCCTGGGAGG
TGGAGGGGCTGGCGTCTGCCCCCATCGAGGAGGTGAGTCCAGTGTCGAGGCAAAGTATCCGGAACTCCCA
GAAGCACAGCCCCACTTCAGAGCCCACCCCCCCGGGGGATGCCCTACCACCAGTCAGCTCCCCACATACT
CACAGGGGCTACCAGCCAACACCAGCCATGGCCAAATAT
